LOCUS       Exported 7492 bp ds-DNA circular SYN 12-MAY-2021
DEFINITION  Express an NT-3-BDNF hybrid neurotrophic factor in mammalian cells.
ACCESSION   .
VERSION     .
KEYWORDS    pLV-NT-3/D15A
SOURCE      synthetic DNA construct
  ORGANISM  synthetic DNA construct
REFERENCE   1 (bases 1 to 7492)
  AUTHORS   Enomoto M, Bunge MB, Tsoulfas P
  TITLE     A multifunctional neurotrophin with reduced affinity to p75NTR
            enhances transplanted Schwann cell survival and axon growth after
            spinal cord injury.
  JOURNAL   Exp Neurol. 2013 Oct;248:170-82. doi:
            10.1016/j.expneurol.2013.06.013. Epub 2013 Jun 20.
  PUBMED    23792206
REFERENCE   2 (bases 1 to 7492)
  AUTHORS   .
  TITLE     Direct Submission
  JOURNAL   Exported May 12, 2021 from SnapGene Server 1.1.58
            http://www.snapgene.com
FEATURES             Location/Qualifiers
     source          1..7492
                     /organism="synthetic DNA construct"
                     /mol_type="other DNA"
     promoter        21..125
                     /gene="bla"
                     /label=AmpR promoter
     CDS             126..986
                     /codon_start=1
                     /gene="bla"
                     /product="beta-lactamase"
                     /label=AmpR
                     /note="confers resistance to ampicillin, carbenicillin, and
                     related antibiotics"
                     /translation="MSIQHFRVALIPFFAAFCLPVFAHPETLVKVKDAEDQLGARVGYI
                     ELDLNSGKILESFRPEERFPMMSTFKVLLCGAVLSRIDAGQEQLGRRIHYSQNDLVEYS
                     PVTEKHLTDGMTVRELCSAAITMSDNTAANLLLTTIGGPKELTAFLHNMGDHVTRLDRW
                     EPELNEAIPNDERDTTMPVAMATTLRKLLTGELLTLASRQQLIDWMEADKVAGPLLRSA
                     LPAGWFIADKSGAGERGSRGIIAALGPDGKPSRIVVIYTTGSQATMDERNRQIAEIGAS
                     LIKHW"
     primer_bind     complement(344..363)
                     /label=Amp-R
                     /note="Ampicillin resistance gene, reverse primer"
     rep_origin      1157..1745
                     /direction=RIGHT
                     /label=ori
                     /note="high-copy-number ColE1/pMB1/pBR322/pUC origin of
                     replication"
     primer_bind     1646..1665
                     /label=pBR322ori-F
                     /note="pBR322 origin, forward primer"
     primer_bind     1899..1916
                     /label=L4440
                     /note="L4440 vector, forward primer"
     protein_bind    2033..2054
                     /label=CAP binding site
                     /bound_moiety="E. coli catabolite activator protein"
                     /note="CAP binding activates transcription in the presence
                     of cAMP."
     promoter        2069..2099
                     /label=lac promoter
                     /note="promoter for the E. coli lac operon"
     protein_bind    2107..2123
                     /label=lac operator
                     /bound_moiety="lac repressor encoded by lacI"
                     /note="The lac repressor binds to the lac operator to
                     inhibit transcription in E. coli. This inhibition can be
                     relieved by adding lactose or
                     isopropyl-beta-D-thiogalactopyranoside (IPTG)."
     primer_bind     2112..2134
                     /label=M13/pUC Reverse
                     /note="In lacZ gene"
     primer_bind     2131..2147
                     /label=M13 rev
                     /note="common sequencing primer, one of multiple similar
                     variants"
     primer_bind     2131..2147
                     /label=M13 Reverse
                     /note="In lacZ gene. Also called M13-rev"
     primer_bind     2166..2186
                     /label=T3
                     /note="T3 promoter, forward primer"
     promoter        2168..2186
                     /label=T3 promoter
                     /note="promoter for bacteriophage T3 RNA polymerase"
     promoter        2214..2440
                     /label=RSV promoter
                     /note="Rous sarcoma virus enhancer/promoter"
     LTR             2441..2621
                     /label=5' LTR (truncated)
                     /note="truncated 5' long terminal repeat (LTR) from HIV-1"
     misc_feature    2668..2793
                     /label=HIV-1 Psi
                     /note="packaging signal of human immunodeficiency virus
                     type 1"
     misc_feature    3286..3519
                     /label=RRE
                     /note="The Rev response element (RRE) of HIV-1 allows for
                     Rev-dependent mRNA export from the nucleus to the
                     cytoplasm."
     CDS             3704..3748
                     /codon_start=1
                     /product="antigenic peptide corresponding to amino acids
                     655 to 669 of the HIV envelope protein gp41 (Lutje Hulsik
                     et al., 2013)"
                     /label=gp41 peptide
                     /note="recognized by the 2H10 single-chain llama nanobody"
                     /translation="KNEQELLELDKWASL"
     misc_feature    4015..4131
                     /label=cPPT/CTS
                     /note="central polypurine tract and central termination
                     sequence of HIV-1"
     enhancer        4154..4457
                     /label=CMV enhancer
                     /note="human cytomegalovirus immediate early enhancer"
     promoter        4458..4661
                     /label=CMV promoter
                     /note="human cytomegalovirus (CMV) immediate early
                     promoter"
     primer_bind     4612..4632
                     /label=CMV-F
                     /note="Human CMV immediate early promoter, forward primer"
     primer_bind     4658..4682
                     /label=LNCX
                     /note="Human CMV promoter, forward primer"
     misc_feature    5549..6137
                     /label=WPRE
                     /note="woodchuck hepatitis virus posttranscriptional
                     regulatory element"
     primer_bind     complement(5602..5622)
                     /label=WPRE-R
                     /note="WPRE, reverse primer"
     CDS             complement(6020..6031)
                     /codon_start=1
                     /product="Factor Xa recognition and cleavage site"
                     /label=Factor Xa site
                     /translation="IEGR"
     LTR             6224..6457
                     /label=3' LTR (Delta-U3)
                     /note="self-inactivating 3' long terminal repeat (LTR) from
                     HIV-1"
     polyA_signal    6529..6650
                     /label=SV40 poly(A) signal
                     /note="SV40 polyadenylation signal"
     primer_bind     complement(6566..6585)
                     /label=SV40pA-R
                     /note="SV40 polyA, reverse primer"
     primer_bind     6620..6639
                     /label=EBV-rev
                     /note="SV40 polyA terminator, reverse primer"
     rep_origin      6690..6825
                     /label=SV40 ori
                     /note="SV40 origin of replication"
     primer_bind     6752..6771
                     /label=SV40pro-F
                     /note="SV40 promoter/origin, forward primer"
     primer_bind     complement(6845..6864)
                     /label=T7
                     /note="T7 promoter, forward primer"
     promoter        complement(6846..6864)
                     /label=T7 promoter
                     /note="promoter for bacteriophage T7 RNA polymerase"
     primer_bind     complement(6874..6891)
                     /label=M13 Forward
                     /note="In lacZ gene. Also called M13-F20 or M13 (-21)
                     Forward"
     primer_bind     complement(6874..6890)
                     /label=M13 fwd
                     /note="common sequencing primer, one of multiple similar
                     variants"
     primer_bind     complement(6883..6905)
                     /label=M13/pUC Forward
                     /note="In lacZ gene"
     rep_origin      7032..7487
                     /direction=RIGHT
                     /label=f1 ori
                     /note="f1 bacteriophage origin of replication; arrow
                     indicates direction of (+) strand synthesis"
     primer_bind     complement(7119..7138)
                     /label=F1ori-R
                     /note="F1 origin, reverse primer"
     primer_bind     7329..7350
                     /label=F1ori-F
                     /note="F1 origin, forward primer"
ORIGIN
        1 gcacttttcg gggaaatgtg cgcggaaccc ctatttgttt atttttctaa atacattcaa
       61 atatgtatcc gctcatgaga caataaccct gataaatgct tcaataatat tgaaaaagga
      121 agagtatgag tattcaacat ttccgtgtcg cccttattcc cttttttgcg gcattttgcc
      181 ttcctgtttt tgctcaccca gaaacgctgg tgaaagtaaa agatgctgaa gatcagttgg
      241 gtgcacgagt gggttacatc gaactggatc tcaacagcgg taagatcctt gagagttttc
      301 gccccgaaga acgttttcca atgatgagca cttttaaagt tctgctatgt ggcgcggtat
      361 tatcccgtat tgacgccggg caagagcaac tcggtcgccg catacactat tctcagaatg
      421 acttggttga gtactcacca gtcacagaaa agcatcttac ggatggcatg acagtaagag
      481 aattatgcag tgctgccata accatgagtg ataacactgc ggccaactta cttctgacaa
      541 cgatcggagg accgaaggag ctaaccgctt ttttgcacaa catgggggat catgtaactc
      601 gccttgatcg ttgggaaccg gagctgaatg aagccatacc aaacgacgag cgtgacacca
      661 cgatgcctgt agcaatggca acaacgttgc gcaaactatt aactggcgaa ctacttactc
      721 tagcttcccg gcaacaatta atagactgga tggaggcgga taaagttgca ggaccacttc
      781 tgcgctcggc ccttccggct ggctggttta ttgctgataa atctggagcc ggtgagcgtg
      841 ggtctcgcgg tatcattgca gcactggggc cagatggtaa gccctcccgt atcgtagtta
      901 tctacacgac ggggagtcag gcaactatgg atgaacgaaa tagacagatc gctgagatag
      961 gtgcctcact gattaagcat tggtaactgt cagaccaagt ttactcatat atactttaga
     1021 ttgatttaaa acttcatttt taatttaaaa ggatctaggt gaagatcctt tttgataatc
     1081 tcatgaccaa aatcccttaa cgtgagtttt cgttccactg agcgtcagac cccgtagaaa
     1141 agatcaaagg atcttcttga gatccttttt ttctgcgcgt aatctgctgc ttgcaaacaa
     1201 aaaaaccacc gctaccagcg gtggtttgtt tgccggatca agagctacca actctttttc
     1261 cgaaggtaac tggcttcagc agagcgcaga taccaaatac tgttcttcta gtgtagccgt
     1321 agttaggcca ccacttcaag aactctgtag caccgcctac atacctcgct ctgctaatcc
     1381 tgttaccagt ggctgctgcc agtggcgata agtcgtgtct taccgggttg gactcaagac
     1441 gatagttacc ggataaggcg cagcggtcgg gctgaacggg gggttcgtgc acacagccca
     1501 gcttggagcg aacgacctac accgaactga gatacctaca gcgtgagcta tgagaaagcg
     1561 ccacgcttcc cgaagggaga aaggcggaca ggtatccggt aagcggcagg gtcggaacag
     1621 gagagcgcac gagggagctt ccagggggaa acgcctggta tctttatagt cctgtcgggt
     1681 ttcgccacct ctgacttgag cgtcgatttt tgtgatgctc gtcagggggg cggagcctat
     1741 ggaaaaacgc cagcaacgcg gcctttttac ggttcctggc cttttgctgg ccttttgctc
     1801 acatgttctt tcctgcgtta tcccctgatt ctgtggataa ccgtattacc gcctttgagt
     1861 gagctgatac cgctcgccgc agccgaacga ccgagcgcag cgagtcagtg agcgaggaag
     1921 cggaagagcg cccaatacgc aaaccgcctc tccccgcgcg ttggccgatt cattaatgca
     1981 gctggcacga caggtttccc gactggaaag cgggcagtga gcgcaacgca attaatgtga
     2041 gttagctcac tcattaggca ccccaggctt tacactttat gcttccggct cgtatgttgt
     2101 gtggaattgt gagcggataa caatttcaca caggaaacag ctatgaccat gattacgcca
     2161 agcgcgcaat taaccctcac taaagggaac aaaagctgga gctgcaagct taatgtagtc
     2221 ttatgcaata ctcttgtagt cttgcaacat ggtaacgatg agttagcaac atgccttaca
     2281 aggagagaaa aagcaccgtg catgccgatt ggtggaagta aggtggtacg atcgtgcctt
     2341 attaggaagg caacagacgg gtctgacatg gattggacga accactgaat tgccgcattg
     2401 cagagatatt gtatttaagt gcctagctcg atacataaac gggtctctct ggttagacca
     2461 gatctgagcc tgggagctct ctggctaact agggaaccca ctgcttaagc ctcaataaag
     2521 cttgccttga gtgcttcaag tagtgtgtgc ccgtctgttg tgtgactctg gtaactagag
     2581 atccctcaga cccttttagt cagtgtggaa aatctctagc agtggcgccc gaacagggac
     2641 ttgaaagcga aagggaaacc agaggagctc tctcgacgca ggactcggct tgctgaagcg
     2701 cgcacggcaa gaggcgaggg gcggcgactg gtgagtacgc caaaaatttt gactagcgga
     2761 ggctagaagg agagagatgg gtgcgagagc gtcagtatta agcgggggag aattagatcg
     2821 cgatgggaaa aaattcggtt aaggccaggg ggaaagaaaa aatataaatt aaaacatata
     2881 gtatgggcaa gcagggagct agaacgattc gcagttaatc ctggcctgtt agaaacatca
     2941 gaaggctgta gacaaatact gggacagcta caaccatccc ttcagacagg atcagaagaa
     3001 cttagatcat tatataatac agtagcaacc ctctattgtg tgcatcaaag gatagagata
     3061 aaagacacca aggaagcttt agacaagata gaggaagagc aaaacaaaag taagaccacc
     3121 gcacagcaag cggccgctga tcttcagacc tggaggagga gatatgaggg acaattggag
     3181 aagtgaatta tataaatata aagtagtaaa aattgaacca ttaggagtag cacccaccaa
     3241 ggcaaagaga agagtggtgc agagagaaaa aagagcagtg ggaataggag ctttgttcct
     3301 tgggttcttg ggagcagcag gaagcactat gggcgcagcg tcaatgacgc tgacggtaca
     3361 ggccagacaa ttattgtctg gtatagtgca gcagcagaac aatttgctga gggctattga
     3421 ggcgcaacag catctgttgc aactcacagt ctggggcatc aagcagctcc aggcaagaat
     3481 cctggctgtg gaaagatacc taaaggatca acagctcctg gggatttggg gttgctctgg
     3541 aaaactcatt tgcaccactg ctgtgccttg gaatgctagt tggagtaata aatctctgga
     3601 acagatttgg aatcacacga cctggatgga gtgggacaga gaaattaaca attacacaag
     3661 cttaatacac tccttaattg aagaatcgca aaaccagcaa gaaaagaatg aacaagaatt
     3721 attggaatta gataaatggg caagtttgtg gaattggttt aacataacaa attggctgtg
     3781 gtatataaaa ttattcataa tgatagtagg aggcttggta ggtttaagaa tagtttttgc
     3841 tgtactttct atagtgaata gagttaggca gggatattca ccattatcgt ttcagaccca
     3901 cctcccaacc ccgaggggac ccgacaggcc cgaaggaata gaagaagaag gtggagagag
     3961 agacagagac agatccattc gattagtgaa cggatctcga cggtatcggt taacttttaa
     4021 aagaaaaggg gggattgggg ggtacagtgc aggggaaaga atagtagaca taatagcaac
     4081 agacatacaa actaaagaat tacaaaaaca aattacaaaa ttcaaaattt tatcgataag
     4141 cttgggagtt ccgcgttaca taacttacgg taaatggccc gcctggctga ccgcccaacg
     4201 acccccgccc attgacgtca ataatgacgt atgttcccat agtaacgcca atagggactt
     4261 tccattgacg tcaatgggtg gagtatttac ggtaaactgc ccacttggca gtacatcaag
     4321 tgtatcatat gccaagtacg ccccctattg acgtcaatga cggtaaatgg cccgcctggc
     4381 attatgccca gtacatgacc ttatgggact ttcctacttg gcagtacatc tacgtattag
     4441 tcatcgctat taccatggtg atgcggtttt ggcagtacat caatgggcgt ggatagcggt
     4501 ttgactcacg gggatttcca agtctccacc ccattgacgt caatgggagt ttgttttggc
     4561 accaaaatca acgggacttt ccaaaatgtc gtaacaactc cgccccattg acgcaaatgg
     4621 gcggtaggcg tgtacggtgg gaggtctata taagcagagc tcgtttagtg aaccgtcaga
     4681 tcgcctggag acgccatcca cgctgttttg acctccatag aagacaccga ctctagagga
     4741 tcctacaggt gaacaagacc atgtccatct tgttttatgt gatatttctc gcttatctcc
     4801 gtggcatcca aggtaacaac atggatcaaa ggagtttgcc agaagactcg ctcaattccc
     4861 tcattattaa gctgatccag gcagatattt tgaaaaacaa gctctccaag cagatggtgg
     4921 acgttaagga aaattaccag agcaccctgc ccaaagctga ggctccccga gagccggagc
     4981 ggggagggcc cgccaagtca gcattccagc cggtgattgc aatggacacc gaactgctgc
     5041 gacaacagag acgctacaac tcaccgcggg tcctgctgag cgacagcacc cccttggagc
     5101 ccccgccctt gtatctcatg gaggattacg tgggcagccc cgtggtggcg aacagaacat
     5161 cacggcggaa acggtacgcg gagcataaga gtcaccgagg ggagtactcg gtatgtgcca
     5221 gtgaaagctt gtgggtgacc gacaagtcat cggccatcga cattcgggga caccaggtca
     5281 cggtgctggg ggagatcaaa acgggcaact ctcccgtcaa acaatatttt tatgaaacgc
     5341 gatgtaagga agccaggccg gtcaaaaacg gttgcagggg tattgatgat aaacactgga
     5401 actctcagtg caaaacatcc caaacctacg tccgagcact gacttcagag aacaataaac
     5461 tcgtgggctg gcggtggata cggatagaca cgtcctgtgt gtgtgccttg tcgagaaaaa
     5521 tcggaagaac atgaattggc atctcgacaa tcaacctctg gattacaaaa tttgtgaaag
     5581 attgactggt attcttaact atgttgctcc ttttacgcta tgtggatacg ctgctttaat
     5641 gcctttgtat catgctattg cttcccgtat ggctttcatt ttctcctcct tgtataaatc
     5701 ctggttgctg tctctttatg aggagttgtg gcccgttgtc aggcaacgtg gcgtggtgtg
     5761 cactgtgttt gctgacgcaa cccccactgg ttggggcatt gccaccacct gtcagctcct
     5821 ttccgggact ttcgctttcc ccctccctat tgccacggcg gaactcatcg ccgcctgcct
     5881 tgcccgctgc tggacagggg ctcggctgtt gggcactgac aattccgtgg tgttgtcggg
     5941 gaagctgacg tcctttccat ggctgctcgc ctgtgttgcc acctggattc tgcgcgggac
     6001 gtccttctgc tacgtccctt cggccctcaa tccagcggac cttccttccc gcggcctgct
     6061 gccggctctg cggcctcttc cgcgtcttcg ccttcgccct cagacgagtc ggatctccct
     6121 ttgggccgcc tccccgcctg gaattcgagc tcggtacctt taagaccaat gacttacaag
     6181 gcagctgtag atcttagcca ctttttaaaa gaaaaggggg gactggaagg gctaattcac
     6241 tcccaacgaa gacaagatct gctttttgct tgtactgggt ctctctggtt agaccagatc
     6301 tgagcctggg agctctctgg ctaactaggg aacccactgc ttaagcctca ataaagcttg
     6361 ccttgagtgc ttcaagtagt gtgtgcccgt ctgttgtgtg actctggtaa ctagagatcc
     6421 ctcagaccct tttagtcagt gtggaaaatc tctagcagta gtagttcatg tcatcttatt
     6481 attcagtatt tataacttgc aaagaaatga atatcagaga gtgagaggaa cttgtttatt
     6541 gcagcttata atggttacaa ataaagcaat agcatcacaa atttcacaaa taaagcattt
     6601 ttttcactgc attctagttg tggtttgtcc aaactcatca atgtatctta tcatgtctgg
     6661 ctctagctat cccgccccta actccgccca tcccgcccct aactccgccc agttccgccc
     6721 attctccgcc ccatggctga ctaatttttt ttatttatgc agaggccgag gccgcctcgg
     6781 cctctgagct attccagaag tagtgaggag gcttttttgg aggcctaggg acgtacccaa
     6841 ttcgccctat agtgagtcgt attacgcgcg ctcactggcc gtcgttttac aacgtcgtga
     6901 ctgggaaaac cctggcgtta cccaacttaa tcgccttgca gcacatcccc ctttcgccag
     6961 ctggcgtaat agcgaagagg cccgcaccga tcgcccttcc caacagttgc gcagcctgaa
     7021 tggcgaatgg gnnnnnnnnn nnnnnnnnnn nnnnnnnnnn nnnnnnnnnn nnnnnnnnnn
     7081 nnnnnnnnnn nnnnnnnnnn nnnnnnnnnn nnnnnnnnnn nnnnnnnnnn nnnnnnnnnn
     7141 nnnnnnnnnn nnnnncnnnn nnnnnnnnnn nnnnnnnnnn nnnnnnnnnn nnnnnnnnnn
     7201 nnnnnnnnnn nnnnnnnnnn nnnnnnnnnn nnnnnnnnnn nnnnnnnann nnnnnnnnnn
     7261 nnnnnnnnnn nnnnnnnnnn nnnnnnnnnn nnnnnnncct ttgacgttgg agtccacgtt
     7321 ctttaatagt ggactcttgt tccaaactgg aacaacactc aaccctatct cggtctattc
     7381 ttttgattta taagggattt tgccgatttc ggcctattgg ttaaaaaatg agctgattta
     7441 acaaaaattt aacgcgaatt ttaacaaaat attaacgctt acaatttagg tg
//
