[The description below was written by a language model from this plasmid's Addgene catalogue record and the feature table of its GenBank file.]
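Description:
pLV-NT-3/D15A is a third-generation, self-inactivating HIV-1 lentiviral transfer plasmid built on the pRRLsinPPT.CMV.MCS.Wpre backbone for expressing a modified human neurotrophin-3 in mammalian cells. It is propagated in E. coli through a high-copy ColE1/pUC-type origin with ampicillin selection (AmpR, beta-lactamase). It also carries an f1 phage origin, an SV40 origin, and leftover cloning-vector elements (lac promoter/operator, T3 and T7 promoters). No mammalian selection marker or fluorescent reporter appears in the feature table.

The viral genome is transcribed from an RSV promoter fused to a truncated 5' LTR, which makes genomic RNA production Tat-independent in packaging cells. It contains the Psi packaging signal, the RRE for Rev-dependent nuclear export, and the cPPT/CTS, which aids nuclear import of the reverse-transcribed genome. The 3' LTR has a U3 deletion, so the integrated provirus lacks LTR promoter activity, and an SV40 poly(A) signal follows it. Inside this frame, the CMV enhancer/promoter drives the insert, with a WPRE downstream to boost transcript stability and expression.

The insert, roughly 800 bp, is human NTF3 with aspartate 15 of the mature protein changed to alanine, a mutation recorded as allowing NT-3 to bind TrkB as well; the record describes the product as an NT-3-BDNF hybrid factor. The coding sequence is not annotated in the feature table, but presumably occupies the unannotated gap between the CMV promoter and the WPRE. The sequence record is 7,492 bp, against a catalogue size of about 7,600 bp. The associated publication concerns a multifunctional neurotrophin with reduced p75NTR affinity, used to enhance transplanted Schwann cell survival and axon growth after spinal cord injury.
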