Addgene plasmid #73035: pLV-NT-3/D15A
Purpose: Express an NT-3-BDNF hybrid neurotrophic factor in mammalian cells
Depositing lab: Pantelis Tsoulfas. Depositing organization: University of Miami. Publication: A multifunctional neurotrophin with reduced affinity to p75NTR enhances transplanted Schwann cell survival and axon growth after spinal cord injury. Enomoto M, Bunge MB, Tsoulfas P. Exp Neurol. 2013 Oct;248:170-82. doi: 10.1016/j.expneurol.2013.06.013. Epub 2013 Jun 20. PubMed 23792206.
Backbone
  Vector backbone: pRRLsinPPT.CMV.MCS.Wpre
  Backbone manufacturer: Naldini
  Backbone size w/o insert (bp): 6700
  Total vector size (bp): 7600
  Vector type: Mammalian Expression, Lentiviral
Growth in bacteria
  Bacterial resistance: Ampicillin, 100 μg/mL
  Growth temperature: 37°C
  Growth strain: NEB Stable
  Growth instructions: Grow on low salt, 5gm, of LB
  Copy number: High Copy
Gene/Insert
  Gene/Insert name: NT-3/D15A
  Species: H. sapiens (human)
  Insert size (bp): 800
  Mutation: Mutated Aspartic acid in position 15 of the mature NT-3 to alanine. With this mutation NT-3 can bind also TrkB.
  Entrez Gene: NTF3 (a.k.a. HDNF, NGF-2, NGF2, NT-3, NT3)
  Cloning method: Restriction Enzyme; 5′ cloning site XbaI and BamHI (not destroyed); 3′ cloning site none (destroyed during cloning)
  Sequencing primers: 5′ cmv_frw_primer
Terms and licenses: Academic/Nonprofit Terms; Industry Terms: Not Available to Industry
How to cite: pLV-NT-3/D15A was a gift from Pantelis Tsoulfas (Addgene plasmid # 73035 ; http://n2t.net/addgene:73035 ; RRID:Addgene_73035)
