>Addgene plasmid #73035 | pLV-NT-3/D15A | depositor partial sequence | sequence record 135451 | Insert sequenced verified with CMV forward and custom primer
NNNNNNNNNNNNNAGCAGAGCTCGTTTAGTGACCGTCAGATCGCCTGGAGACGCCATCCACGCTGTTTTG
ACCTCCATAGAAGACACCGACTCTAGAGGATCCTACAGGTGAACAAGACCATGTCCATCTTGTTTTATGT
GATATTTCTCGCTTATCTCCGTGGCATCCAAGGTAACAACATGGATCAAAGGAGTTTGCCAGAAGACTCG
CTCAATTCCCTCATTATTAAGCTGATCCAGGCAGATATTTTGAAAAACAAGCTCTCCAAGCAGATGGTGG
ACGTTAAGGAAAATTACCAGAGCACCCTGCCCAAAGCTGAGGCTCCCCGAGAGCCGGAGCGGGGAGGGCC
CGCCAAGTCAGCATTCCAGCCGGTGATTGCAATGGACACCGAACTGCTGCGACAACAGAGACGCTACAAC
TCACCGCGGGTCCTGCTGAGCGACAGCACCCCCTTGGAGCCCCCGCCCTTGTATCTCATGGAGGATTACG
TGGGCAGCCCCGTGGTGGCGAACAGAACATCACGGCGGAAACGGTACGCGGAGCATAAGAGTCACCGAGG
GGAGTACTCGGTATGTGCCAGTGAAAGCTTGTGGGTGACCGACAAGTCATCGGCCATCGACATTCGGGGA
CACCAGGTCACGGTGCTGGGGGAGATCAAAACGGGCAACTCTCCCGTCAAACAATATTTTTATGAAACGC
GATGTAAGGAAGCCAGGCCGGTCAAAAACGGTTGCAGGGGTATTGATGATAAACACTGGAACTCTCAGTG
CAAAACATCCCAAACCTACGTCCGAGCACTGACTTCAGAGAACAATAAACTCGTGGGCTGGCGGTGGATA
CGGATAGACACGTCCTGTGTGTGTGCCTTGTCGAGAAAAATCGGAAGAACATGAATTGGCATCTCGACAA
TCAACCTCTGGATTACAAAATTTGTGAAAGATTGACTGGTATTCTTAACTATGTTGCTCCTTTTACGCTA
TGTGGATACGCTGCTTTAATGCCTTTGTATCATGCTATTGCTTCCCGTATGGCTTTCATTTTCTCCTCCT
TGTATAAATCCTGGTTGCTGTCTCTTTATGAGGAGTTGTGGCCCGTTGTCAGGCAACGTGGCGTGGTGTG
CACTGTGTTTGCTGACGCAACCCCCACTGGTTGGGGCATTGCCACCACCTGTCAGCTCCTTTCCGGGACT
TTCGCTTTCCCCCTCCCTATTGCCACGGCGGAACTCATCGCCGCCTGCCTTGCCCGCTGCTGGACAGGGG
CTCGGCTGTTGGGCACTGACAATTCCGTGGNGTTGTCGGGGAANCTGACGTCCTTTCCATGGCTGCTCGC
CTGTGTTGCCACCTNNNTCTGCGCGGGACGTCCTTCTGCTACGTCCNTCGNCCCTCAATCCAGCGGANNN
NNNNCCNNNNNNCTGCNNTCTGCGNNNTNNCGTNTCNNNNNCCNCANANNANTNGATNNCCTTGGNCCNC
CNNCCCCNCCNN
