>Addgene plasmid #73035 | pLV-NT-3/D15A | addgene partial sequence | sequence record 138966 | CMV-F 5'-CGCAAATGGGCGGTAGGCGTG-3'
CTATATAAGCAGAGCTCGTTTAGTGAACCGTCAGATCGCCTGGAGACGCCATCCACGCTGTTTTGACCTC
CATAGAAGACACCGACTCTAGAGGATCCTACAGGTGAACAAGACCATGTCCATCTTGTTTTATGTGATAT
TTCTCGCTTATCTCCGTGGCATCCAAGGTAACAACATGGATCAAAGGAGTTTGCCAGAAGACTCGCTCAA
TTCCCTCATTATTAAGCTGATCCAGGCAGATATTTTGAAAAACAAGCTCTCCAAGCAGATGGTGGACGTT
AAGGAAAATTACCAGAGCACCCTGCCCAAAGCTGAGGCTCCCCGAGAGCCGGAGCGGGGAGGGCCCGCCA
AGTCAGCATTCCAGCCGGTGATTGCAATGGACACCGAACTGCTGCGACAACAGAGACGCTACAACTCACC
GCGGGTCCTGCTGAGCGACAGCACCCCCTTGGAGCCCCCGCCCTTGTATCTCATGGAGGATTACGTGGGC
AGCCCCGTGGTGGCGAACAGAACATCACGGCGGAAACGGTACGCGGAGCATAAGAGTCACCGAGGGGAGT
ACTCGGTATGTGCCAGTGAAAGCTTGTGGGTGACCGACAAGTCATCGGCCATCGACATTCGGGGACACCA
GGTCACGGTGCTGGGGGAGATCAAAACGGGCAACTCTCCCGTCAAACAATATTTTTATGAAACGCGATGT
AAGGAAGCCAGGCCGGTCAAAAACGGTTGCAGGGGTATTGATGATAAACACTGGAACTCTCAGTGCAAAA
CATCCCAAACCTACGTCCGAGCACTGACTTCAGAGAACAATAAACTCGTGGGCTGGCGGTGGATACGGAT
AGACACGTCCTGTGTGTGTGCCTTGTCGAGAAAAATCGGAAGAACATGAATTGGCATCTCGACAATCAAC
CTCTGGATTACAAAATTTGTGAAAGATTGACTGGTATTCTTAACTATGTTGCTCCTTTTACGCTATGTGG
ATACGCTGCTTTAATGCCTTTGTATCATGCTATTGCTTCCCGTATGGCTTTCATTTTCTCCTCCTTGTAT
AAATCCTGGTTGCTGTCTCTTTATGAGGAGTTGTGG
