>Addgene plasmid #73035 | pLV-NT-3/D15A | addgene partial sequence | sequence record 138967 | Futet-R 5'-CAAAGGCATTAAAGCAGCGT-3'
AAGGAGCAACATAGTTAAGAATACCAGTCAATCTTTCACAAATTTTGTAATCCAGAGGTTGATTGTCGAG
ATGCCAATTCATGTTCTTCCGATTTTTCTCGACAAGGCACACACACAGGACGTGTCTATCCGTATCCACC
GCCAGCCCACGAGTTTATTGTTCTCTGAAGTCAGTGCTCGGACGTAGGTTTGGGATGTTTTGCACTGAGA
GTTCCAGTGTTTATCATCAATACCCCTGCAACCGTTTTTGACCGGCCTGGCTTCCTTACATCGCGTTTCA
TAAAAATATTGTTTGACGGGAGAGTTGCCCGTTTTGATCTCCCCCAGCACCGTGACCTGGTGTCCCCGAA
TGTCGATGGCCGATGACTTGTCGGTCACCCACAAGCTTTCACTGGCACATACCGAGTACTCCCCTCGGTG
ACTCTTATGCTCCGCGTACCGTTTCCGCCGTGATGTTCTGTTCGCCACCACGGGGCTGCCCACGTAATCC
TCCATGAGATACAAGGGCGGGGGCTCCAAGGGGGTGCTGTCGCTCAGCAGGACCCGCGGTGAGTTGTAGC
GTCTCTGTTGTCGCAGCAGTTCGGTGTCCATTGCAATCACCGGCTGGAATGCTGACTTGGCGGGCCCTCC
CCGCTCCGGCTCTCGGGGAGCCTCAGCTTTGGGCAGGGTGCTCTGGTAATTTTCCTTAACGTCCACCATC
TGCTTGGAGAGCTTGTTTTTCAAAATATCTGCCTGGATCAGCTTAATAATGAGGGAATTGAGCGAGTCTT
CTGGCAAACTCCTTTGATCCATGTTGTTACCTTGGATGCCACGGAGATAAGCGAGAAATATCACATAAAA
CAAGATGGACATGGTCTTGTTCACCTGTAGGATCCTCTAGAGTCGGTGTCTTCTATGGAGGTCAAAACAG
CGTGGATGGCGTCTCCAGGCGATCTGACGGTTCACTAAACGAGCTCTGCTTATATAGACCTCCCACCGTA
CACGCCTACCGCCCATTTGCGTCAATGGGGCGGA
